Addgene plasmid #24150: pLKO.1 hygro
Purpose: (Empty Backbone) 3rd gen lentiviral backbone for cloning and expression of new shRNA sequences. Uses hygromycin for selection.
Depositing lab: Bob Weinberg. Depositing organization: Whitehead Institute for Biomedical Research.
Backbone
  Vector backbone: pLKO.1 - TRC cloning vector (no stuffer)
  Backbone manufacturer: David Root
  Backbone size (bp): 7500
  Vector type: Mammalian Expression, Lentiviral, RNAi
  Selectable markers: Hygromycin
Growth in bacteria
  Bacterial resistance: Ampicillin, 100 μg/mL
  Growth temperature: 37°C
  Growth strain: Stbl3
  Growth instructions: Stbl3
  Copy number: High Copy
Gene/Insert
  Gene/Insert name: None
  Promoter: U6 for shRNA
  Cloning method: Restriction Enzyme; 5′ cloning site AgeI (not destroyed); 3′ cloning site EcoRI (not destroyed)
  Sequencing primers: 5′ LKO1_5; 3′ SV40pA-R
Terms and licenses: Academic/Nonprofit Terms; Industry Terms: Not Available to Industry
Depositor comments: This plasmid is similar to the pLKO.1-TRC cloning vector (www.addgene.org/10878) except the stuffer between AgeI and EcoRI is only about 24 bp (instead of 1.7kb) and the puro gene has been replaced by hygro resistance.
How to cite: pLKO.1 hygro was a gift from Bob Weinberg (Addgene plasmid # 24150 ; http://n2t.net/addgene:24150 ; RRID:Addgene_24150)
