[The description below was written by a language model from this plasmid's Addgene catalogue record and the feature table of its GenBank file.]
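Description:
pLKO.1 hygro is an empty third-generation lentiviral backbone for cloning and expressing short hairpin RNAs in mammalian cells, derived from the pLKO.1-TRC cloning vector. It differs from the parent in two ways: the large stuffer between the AgeI and EcoRI cloning sites has been reduced to a spacer of about 24 bp, and the puromycin resistance gene has been replaced by a hygromycin resistance gene. The full record is a circular plasmid of about 7.5 kb. It is propagated in E. coli through a high-copy ColE1/pUC-type origin with ampicillin selection (AmpR under its own promoter). It also carries an f1 origin and pBluescript-type remnants, including lac promoter/operator elements, T3 and T7 promoters and M13 primer sites.

The viral portion begins with an RSV promoter fused to a truncated HIV-1 5' LTR, which makes genomic RNA transcription Tat-independent. This is followed by the Psi packaging signal, the RRE for Rev-dependent nuclear export, and a cPPT/CTS element that aids nuclear import of the provirus. It ends in a U3-deleted, self-inactivating 3' LTR, with an SV40 poly(A) signal and SV40 origin downstream. Within this frame, the human U6 RNA polymerase III promoter sits immediately upstream of the AgeI/EcoRI sites, both of which are retained after cloning, so that annealed hairpin oligonucleotides inserted there are transcribed as shRNAs. A separate human PGK promoter drives HygR, allowing hygromycin selection of transduced cells. No insert is present. A second, 864 bp partial record covers only the U6 promoter and cPPT/CTS region and agrees with the full map. The vector is used to build knockdown constructs for stable RNAi, and its hygromycin marker differs from the parent vector's puromycin marker.
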