LOCUS       Exported 7539 bp ds-DNA circular SYN 15-JUN-2022
DEFINITION  3rd gen lentiviral backbone for cloning and expression of new shRNA
            sequences. Uses hygromycin for selection..
ACCESSION   .
VERSION     .
KEYWORDS    pLKO.1 hygro
SOURCE      synthetic DNA construct
  ORGANISM  synthetic DNA construct
REFERENCE   1 (bases 1 to 7539)
  TITLE     empty vector
REFERENCE   2 (bases 1 to 7539)
  AUTHORS   .
  TITLE     Direct Submission
  JOURNAL   Exported Jun 15, 2022 from SnapGene Server 1.1.58
            http://www.snapgene.com
FEATURES             Location/Qualifiers
     source          1..7539
                     /organism="synthetic DNA construct"
                     /mol_type="other DNA"
     protein_bind    107..128
                     /label=CAP binding site
                     /bound_moiety="E. coli catabolite activator protein"
                     /note="CAP binding activates transcription in the presence
                     of cAMP."
     promoter        143..173
                     /label=lac promoter
                     /note="promoter for the E. coli lac operon"
     protein_bind    181..197
                     /label=lac operator
                     /bound_moiety="lac repressor encoded by lacI"
                     /note="The lac repressor binds to the lac operator to
                     inhibit transcription in E. coli. This inhibition can be
                     relieved by adding lactose or
                     isopropyl-beta-D-thiogalactopyranoside (IPTG)."
     primer_bind     186..208
                     /label=M13/pUC Reverse
                     /note="In lacZ gene"
     primer_bind     205..221
                     /label=M13 rev
                     /note="common sequencing primer, one of multiple similar
                     variants"
     primer_bind     205..221
                     /label=M13 Reverse
                     /note="In lacZ gene. Also called M13-rev"
     primer_bind     240..260
                     /label=T3
                     /note="T3 promoter, forward primer"
     promoter        242..260
                     /label=T3 promoter
                     /note="promoter for bacteriophage T3 RNA polymerase"
     promoter        288..514
                     /label=RSV promoter
                     /note="Rous sarcoma virus enhancer/promoter"
     LTR             515..695
                     /label=5' LTR (truncated)
                     /note="truncated 5' long terminal repeat (LTR) from HIV-1"
     misc_feature    742..867
                     /label=HIV-1 Psi
                     /note="packaging signal of human immunodeficiency virus
                     type 1"
     misc_feature    1360..1593
                     /label=RRE
                     /note="The Rev response element (RRE) of HIV-1 allows for
                     Rev-dependent mRNA export from the nucleus to the
                     cytoplasm."
     CDS             1778..1822
                     /codon_start=1
                     /product="antigenic peptide corresponding to amino acids
                     655 to 669 of the HIV envelope protein gp41 (Lutje Hulsik
                     et al., 2013)"
                     /label=gp41 peptide
                     /note="recognized by the 2H10 single-chain llama nanobody"
                     /translation="KNEQELLELDKWASL"
     promoter        2120..2360
                     /label=U6 promoter
                     /note="RNA polymerase III promoter for human U6 snRNA"
     primer_bind     2120..2140
                     /label=hU6-F
                     /note="Human U6 promoter, forward primer"
     primer_bind     2291..2310
                     /label=LKO.1 5'
                     /note="Human U6 promoter, forward primer"
     misc_feature    2431..2548
                     /label=cPPT/CTS
                     /note="central polypurine tract and central termination
                     sequence of HIV-1"
     promoter        2597..3107
                     /label=hPGK promoter
                     /note="human phosphoglycerate kinase 1 promoter"
     primer_bind     3026..3044
                     /label=hPGK-F
                     /note="Human PGK promoter, forward primer"
     CDS             3197..4222
                     /codon_start=1
                     /gene="aph(4)-Ia"
                     /product="aminoglycoside phosphotransferase from E. coli"
                     /label=HygR
                     /note="confers resistance to hygromycin"
                     /translation="MKKPELTATSVEKFLIEKFDSVSDLMQLSEGEESRAFSFDVGGRG
                     YVLRVNSCADGFYKDRYVYRHFASAALPIPEVLDIGEFSESLTYCISRRAQGVTLQDLP
                     ETELPAVLQPVAEAMDAIAAADLSQTSGFGPFGPQGIGQYTTWRDFICAIADPHVYHWQ
                     TVMDDTVSASVAQALDELMLWAEDCPEVRHLVHADFGSNNVLTDNGRITAVIDWSEAMF
                     GDSQYEVANIFFWRPWLACMEQQTRYFERRHPELAGSPRLRAYMLRIGLDQLYQSLVDG
                     NFDDAAWAQGRCDAIVRSGAGTVGRTQIARRSAAVWTDGCVEVLADSGNRRPSTRPRAK
                     E"
     primer_bind     complement(4246..4262)
                     /label=KS primer
                     /note="common sequencing primer, one of multiple similar
                     variants"
     primer_bind     complement(4247..4263)
                     /label=pBluescriptKS
                     /note="For pBluescript vector"
     LTR             4345..4578
                     /label=3' LTR (Delta-U3)
                     /note="self-inactivating 3' long terminal repeat (LTR) from
                     HIV-1"
     polyA_signal    4650..4771
                     /label=SV40 poly(A) signal
                     /note="SV40 polyadenylation signal"
     primer_bind     complement(4687..4706)
                     /label=SV40pA-R
                     /note="SV40 polyA, reverse primer"
     primer_bind     4741..4760
                     /label=EBV-rev
                     /note="SV40 polyA terminator, reverse primer"
     rep_origin      4811..4946
                     /label=SV40 ori
                     /note="SV40 origin of replication"
     primer_bind     4873..4892
                     /label=SV40pro-F
                     /note="SV40 promoter/origin, forward primer"
     primer_bind     complement(4966..4985)
                     /label=T7
                     /note="T7 promoter, forward primer"
     promoter        complement(4967..4985)
                     /label=T7 promoter
                     /note="promoter for bacteriophage T7 RNA polymerase"
     primer_bind     complement(4995..5012)
                     /label=M13 Forward
                     /note="In lacZ gene. Also called M13-F20 or M13 (-21)
                     Forward"
     primer_bind     complement(4995..5011)
                     /label=M13 fwd
                     /note="common sequencing primer, one of multiple similar
                     variants"
     primer_bind     complement(5004..5026)
                     /label=M13/pUC Forward
                     /note="In lacZ gene"
     rep_origin      5153..5608
                     /direction=RIGHT
                     /label=f1 ori
                     /note="f1 bacteriophage origin of replication; arrow
                     indicates direction of (+) strand synthesis"
     primer_bind     complement(5240..5259)
                     /label=F1ori-R
                     /note="F1 origin, reverse primer"
     primer_bind     5450..5471
                     /label=F1ori-F
                     /note="F1 origin, forward primer"
     promoter        5634..5738
                     /gene="bla"
                     /label=AmpR promoter
     CDS             5739..6599
                     /codon_start=1
                     /gene="bla"
                     /product="beta-lactamase"
                     /label=AmpR
                     /note="confers resistance to ampicillin, carbenicillin, and
                     related antibiotics"
                     /translation="MSIQHFRVALIPFFAAFCLPVFAHPETLVKVKDAEDQLGARVGYI
                     ELDLNSGKILESFRPEERFPMMSTFKVLLCGAVLSRIDAGQEQLGRRIHYSQNDLVEYS
                     PVTEKHLTDGMTVRELCSAAITMSDNTAANLLLTTIGGPKELTAFLHNMGDHVTRLDRW
                     EPELNEAIPNDERDTTMPVAMATTLRKLLTGELLTLASRQQLIDWMEADKVAGPLLRSA
                     LPAGWFIADKSGAGERGSRGIIAALGPDGKPSRIVVIYTTGSQATMDERNRQIAEIGAS
                     LIKHW"
     primer_bind     complement(5957..5976)
                     /label=Amp-R
                     /note="Ampicillin resistance gene, reverse primer"
     rep_origin      6770..7358
                     /direction=RIGHT
                     /label=ori
                     /note="high-copy-number ColE1/pMB1/pBR322/pUC origin of
                     replication"
     primer_bind     7259..7278
                     /label=pBR322ori-F
                     /note="pBR322 origin, forward primer"
     primer_bind     7512..7529
                     /label=L4440
                     /note="L4440 vector, forward primer"
ORIGIN
        1 agcgcccaat acgcaaaccg cctctccccg cgcgttggcc gattcattaa tgcagctggc
       61 acgacaggtt tcccgactgg aaagcgggca gtgagcgcaa cgcaattaat gtgagttagc
      121 tcactcatta ggcaccccag gctttacact ttatgcttcc ggctcgtatg ttgtgtggaa
      181 ttgtgagcgg ataacaattt cacacaggaa acagctatga ccatgattac gccaagcgcg
      241 caattaaccc tcactaaagg gaacaaaagc tggagctgca agcttaatgt agtcttatgc
      301 aatactcttg tagtcttgca acatggtaac gatgagttag caacatgcct tacaaggaga
      361 gaaaaagcac cgtgcatgcc gattggtgga agtaaggtgg tacgatcgtg ccttattagg
      421 aaggcaacag acgggtctga catggattgg acgaaccact gaattgccgc attgcagaga
      481 tattgtattt aagtgcctag ctcgatacat aaacgggtct ctctggttag accagatctg
      541 agcctgggag ctctctggct aactagggaa cccactgctt aagcctcaat aaagcttgcc
      601 ttgagtgctt caagtagtgt gtgcccgtct gttgtgtgac tctggtaact agagatccct
      661 cagacccttt tagtcagtgt ggaaaatctc tagcagtggc gcccgaacag ggacttgaaa
      721 gcgaaaggga aaccagagga gctctctcga cgcaggactc ggcttgctga agcgcgcacg
      781 gcaagaggcg aggggcggcg actggtgagt acgccaaaaa ttttgactag cggaggctag
      841 aaggagagag atgggtgcga gagcgtcagt attaagcggg ggagaattag atcgcgatgg
      901 gaaaaaattc ggttaaggcc agggggaaag aaaaaatata aattaaaaca tatagtatgg
      961 gcaagcaggg agctagaacg attcgcagtt aatcctggcc tgttagaaac atcagaaggc
     1021 tgtagacaaa tactgggaca gctacaacca tcccttcaga caggatcaga agaacttaga
     1081 tcattatata atacagtagc aaccctctat tgtgtgcatc aaaggataga gataaaagac
     1141 accaaggaag ctttagacaa gatagaggaa gagcaaaaca aaagtaagac caccgcacag
     1201 caagcggccg ctgatcttca gacctggagg aggagatatg agggacaatt ggagaagtga
     1261 attatataaa tataaagtag taaaaattga accattagga gtagcaccca ccaaggcaaa
     1321 gagaagagtg gtgcagagag aaaaaagagc agtgggaata ggagctttgt tccttgggtt
     1381 cttgggagca gcaggaagca ctatgggcgc agcgtcaatg acgctgacgg tacaggccag
     1441 acaattattg tctggtatag tgcagcagca gaacaatttg ctgagggcta ttgaggcgca
     1501 acagcatctg ttgcaactca cagtctgggg catcaagcag ctccaggcaa gaatcctggc
     1561 tgtggaaaga tacctaaagg atcaacagct cctggggatt tggggttgct ctggaaaact
     1621 catttgcacc actgctgtgc cttggaatgc tagttggagt aataaatctc tggaacagat
     1681 ttggaatcac acgacctgga tggagtggga cagagaaatt aacaattaca caagcttaat
     1741 acactcctta attgaagaat cgcaaaacca gcaagaaaag aatgaacaag aattattgga
     1801 attagataaa tgggcaagtt tgtggaattg gtttaacata acaaattggc tgtggtatat
     1861 aaaattattc ataatgatag taggaggctt ggtaggttta agaatagttt ttgctgtact
     1921 ttctatagtg aatagagtta ggcagggata ttcaccatta tcgtttcaga cccacctccc
     1981 aaccccgagg ggacccgaca ggcccgaagg aatagaagaa gaaggtggag agagagacag
     2041 agacagatcc attcgattag tgaacggatc tcgacggtat cgatcacgag actagcctcg
     2101 agcggccgcc cccttcaccg agggcctatt tcccatgatt ccttcatatt tgcatatacg
     2161 atacaaggct gttagagaga taattggaat taatttgact gtaaacacaa agatattagt
     2221 acaaaatacg tgacgtagaa agtaataatt tcttgggtag tttgcagttt taaaattatg
     2281 ttttaaaatg gactatcata tgcttaccgt aacttgaaag tatttcgatt tcttggcttt
     2341 atatatcttg tggaaaggac gaaacaccgg tccgcaggta tgcacgcgtg aattctcgac
     2401 ctcgagacaa atggcagtat tcatccacaa ttttaaaaga aaagggggga ttggggggta
     2461 cagtgcaggg gaaagaatag tagacataat agcaacagac atacaaacta aagaattaca
     2521 aaaacaaatt acaaaaattc aaaattttcg ggtttattac agggacagca gagatccact
     2581 ttggccgcgg ctcgaggggg ttggggttgc gccttttcca aggcagccct gggtttgcgc
     2641 agggacgcgg ctgctctggg cgtggttccg ggaaacgcag cggcgccgac cctgggtctc
     2701 gcacattctt cacgtccgtt cgcagcgtca cccggatctt cgccgctacc cttgtgggcc
     2761 ccccggcgac gcttcctgct ccgcccctaa gtcgggaagg ttccttgcgg ttcgcggcgt
     2821 gccggacgtg acaaacggaa gccgcacgtc tcactagtac cctcgcagac ggacagcgcc
     2881 agggagcaat ggcagcgcgc cgaccgcgat gggctgtggc caatagcggc tgctcagcag
     2941 ggcgcgccga gagcagcggc cgggaagggg cggtgcggga ggcggggtgt ggggcggtag
     3001 tgtgggccct gttcctgccc gcgcggtgtt ccgcattctg caagcctccg gagcgcacgt
     3061 cggcagtcgg ctccctcgtt gaccgaatca ccgacctctc tccccagggg gatccaccgg
     3121 atcaagcttg ccagctgggg cgccctctgg taaggttggg aagccctgca gatctgatcc
     3181 cggggggcaa tgagatatga aaaagcctga actcaccgcg acgtctgtcg agaagtttct
     3241 gatcgaaaag ttcgacagcg tctccgacct gatgcagctc tcggagggcg aagaatctcg
     3301 tgctttcagc ttcgatgtag gagggcgtgg atatgtcctg cgggtaaata gctgcgccga
     3361 tggtttctac aaagatcgtt atgtttatcg gcactttgca tcggccgcgc tcccgattcc
     3421 ggaagtgctt gacattgggg aatttagcga gagcctgacc tattgcatct cccgccgtgc
     3481 acagggtgtc acgttgcaag acctgcctga aaccgaactg cccgctgttc tgcagccggt
     3541 cgcggaggcc atggatgcga tcgctgcggc cgatcttagc cagacgagcg ggttcggccc
     3601 attcggaccg caaggaatcg gtcaatacac tacatggcgt gatttcatat gcgcgattgc
     3661 tgatccccat gtgtatcact ggcaaactgt gatggacgac accgtcagtg cgtccgtcgc
     3721 gcaggctctc gatgagctga tgctttgggc cgaggactgc cccgaagtcc ggcacctcgt
     3781 gcacgcggat ttcggctcca acaatgtcct gacggacaat ggccgcataa cagcggtcat
     3841 tgactggagc gaggcgatgt tcggggattc ccaatacgag gtcgccaaca tcttcttctg
     3901 gaggccgtgg ttggcttgta tggagcagca gacgcgctac ttcgagcgga ggcatccgga
     3961 gcttgcagga tcgccgcggc tccgggcgta tatgctccgc attggtcttg accaactcta
     4021 tcagagcttg gttgacggca atttcgatga tgcagcttgg gcgcagggtc gatgcgacgc
     4081 aatcgtccga tccggagccg ggactgtcgg gcgtacacaa atcgcccgca gaagcgcggc
     4141 cgtctggacc gatggctgtg tagaagtact cgccgatagt ggaaaccgac gccccagcac
     4201 tcgtccgagg gcaaaggaat agagtagatg ccgaccggga tctatcgata ccgtcgacct
     4261 cgaggggggg cccggtacct ttaagaccaa tgacttacaa ggcagctgta gatcttagcc
     4321 actttttaaa agaaaagggg ggactggaag ggctaattca ctcccaacga agacaagatc
     4381 tgctttttgc ttgtactggg tctctctggt tagaccagat ctgagcctgg gagctctctg
     4441 gctaactagg gaacccactg cttaagcctc aataaagctt gccttgagtg cttcaagtag
     4501 tgtgtgcccg tctgttgtgt gactctggta actagagatc cctcagaccc ttttagtcag
     4561 tgtggaaaat ctctagcagt agtagttcat gtcatcttat tattcagtat ttataacttg
     4621 caaagaaatg aatatcagag agtgagagga acttgtttat tgcagcttat aatggttaca
     4681 aataaagcaa tagcatcaca aatttcacaa ataaagcatt tttttcactg cattctagtt
     4741 gtggtttgtc caaactcatc aatgtatctt atcatgtctg gctctagcta tcccgcccct
     4801 aactccgccc atcccgcccc taactccgcc cagttccgcc cattctccgc cccatggctg
     4861 actaattttt tttatttatg cagaggccga ggccgcctcg gcctctgagc tattccagaa
     4921 gtagtgagga ggcttttttg gaggcctagg gacgtaccca attcgcccta tagtgagtcg
     4981 tattacgcgc gctcactggc cgtcgtttta caacgtcgtg actgggaaaa ccctggcgtt
     5041 acccaactta atcgccttgc agcacatccc cctttcgcca gctggcgtaa tagcgaagag
     5101 gcccgcaccg atcgcccttc ccaacagttg cgcagcctga atggcgaatg ggnnnnnnnn
     5161 nnnnnnnnnn nnnnnnnnnn nnnnnnnnnn nnnnnnnnnn nnnnnnnnnn nnnnnnnnnn
     5221 nnnnnnnnnn nnnnnnnnnn nnnnnnnnnn nnnnnnnnnn nnnnnnnnnn nnnnnncnnn
     5281 nnnnnnnnnn nnnnnnnnnn nnnnnnnnnn nnnnnnnnnn nnnnnnnnnn nnnnnnnnnn
     5341 nnnnnnnnnn nnnnnnnnnn nnnnnnnnan nnnnnnnnnn nnnnnnnnnn nnnnnnnnnn
     5401 nnnnnnnnnn nnnnnnnncc tttgacgttg gagtccacgt tctttaatag tggactcttg
     5461 ttccaaactg gaacaacact caaccctatc tcggtctatt cttttgattt ataagggatt
     5521 ttgccgattt cggcctattg gttaaaaaat gagctgattt aacaaaaatt taacgcgaat
     5581 tttaacaaaa tattaacgct tacaatttag gtggcacttt tcggggaaat gtgcgcggaa
     5641 cccctatttg tttatttttc taaatacatt caaatatgta tccgctcatg agacaataac
     5701 cctgataaat gcttcaataa tattgaaaaa ggaagagtat gagtattcaa catttccgtg
     5761 tcgcccttat tccctttttt gcggcatttt gccttcctgt ttttgctcac ccagaaacgc
     5821 tggtgaaagt aaaagatgct gaagatcagt tgggtgcacg agtgggttac atcgaactgg
     5881 atctcaacag cggtaagatc cttgagagtt ttcgccccga agaacgtttt ccaatgatga
     5941 gcacttttaa agttctgcta tgtggcgcgg tattatcccg tattgacgcc gggcaagagc
     6001 aactcggtcg ccgcatacac tattctcaga atgacttggt tgagtactca ccagtcacag
     6061 aaaagcatct tacggatggc atgacagtaa gagaattatg cagtgctgcc ataaccatga
     6121 gtgataacac tgcggccaac ttacttctga caacgatcgg aggaccgaag gagctaaccg
     6181 cttttttgca caacatgggg gatcatgtaa ctcgccttga tcgttgggaa ccggagctga
     6241 atgaagccat accaaacgac gagcgtgaca ccacgatgcc tgtagcaatg gcaacaacgt
     6301 tgcgcaaact attaactggc gaactactta ctctagcttc ccggcaacaa ttaatagact
     6361 ggatggaggc ggataaagtt gcaggaccac ttctgcgctc ggcccttccg gctggctggt
     6421 ttattgctga taaatctgga gccggtgagc gtgggtctcg cggtatcatt gcagcactgg
     6481 ggccagatgg taagccctcc cgtatcgtag ttatctacac gacggggagt caggcaacta
     6541 tggatgaacg aaatagacag atcgctgaga taggtgcctc actgattaag cattggtaac
     6601 tgtcagacca agtttactca tatatacttt agattgattt aaaacttcat ttttaattta
     6661 aaaggatcta ggtgaagatc ctttttgata atctcatgac caaaatccct taacgtgagt
     6721 tttcgttcca ctgagcgtca gaccccgtag aaaagatcaa aggatcttct tgagatcctt
     6781 tttttctgcg cgtaatctgc tgcttgcaaa caaaaaaacc accgctacca gcggtggttt
     6841 gtttgccgga tcaagagcta ccaactcttt ttccgaaggt aactggcttc agcagagcgc
     6901 agataccaaa tactgttctt ctagtgtagc cgtagttagg ccaccacttc aagaactctg
     6961 tagcaccgcc tacatacctc gctctgctaa tcctgttacc agtggctgct gccagtggcg
     7021 ataagtcgtg tcttaccggg ttggactcaa gacgatagtt accggataag gcgcagcggt
     7081 cgggctgaac ggggggttcg tgcacacagc ccagcttgga gcgaacgacc tacaccgaac
     7141 tgagatacct acagcgtgag ctatgagaaa gcgccacgct tcccgaaggg agaaaggcgg
     7201 acaggtatcc ggtaagcggc agggtcggaa caggagagcg cacgagggag cttccagggg
     7261 gaaacgcctg gtatctttat agtcctgtcg ggtttcgcca cctctgactt gagcgtcgat
     7321 ttttgtgatg ctcgtcaggg gggcggagcc tatggaaaaa cgccagcaac gcggcctttt
     7381 tacggttcct ggccttttgc tggccttttg ctcacatgtt ctttcctgcg ttatcccctg
     7441 attctgtgga taaccgtatt accgcctttg agtgagctga taccgctcgc cgcagccgaa
     7501 cgaccgagcg cagcgagtca gtgagcgagg aagcggaag
//
