LOCUS       Exported 864 bp ds-DNA linear SYN 19-MAY-2021
DEFINITION  3rd gen lentiviral backbone for cloning and expression of new shRNA
            sequences. Uses hygromycin for selection..
ACCESSION   .
VERSION     .
KEYWORDS    pLKO.1 hygro
SOURCE      synthetic DNA construct
  ORGANISM  synthetic DNA construct
REFERENCE   1 (bases 1 to 864)
  TITLE     empty vector
REFERENCE   2 (bases 1 to 864)
  AUTHORS   .
  TITLE     Direct Submission
  JOURNAL   Exported May 19, 2021 from SnapGene Server 1.1.58
            http://www.snapgene.com
FEATURES             Location/Qualifiers
     source          1..864
                     /organism="synthetic DNA construct"
                     /mol_type="other DNA"
     promoter        120..360
                     /label=U6 promoter
                     /note="RNA polymerase III promoter for human U6 snRNA"
     primer_bind     120..140
                     /label=hU6-F
                     /note="Human U6 promoter, forward primer"
     primer_bind     291..310
                     /label=LKO.1 5'
                     /note="Human U6 promoter, forward primer"
     misc_feature    431..548
                     /label=cPPT/CTS
                     /note="central polypurine tract and central termination
                     sequence of HIV-1"
ORIGIN
        1 ggcccgaagg aatagaagaa gaaggtggag agagagacag agacagatcc attcgattag
       61 tgaacggatc tcgacggtat cgatcacgag actagcctcg agcggccgcc cccttcaccg
      121 agggcctatt tcccatgatt ccttcatatt tgcatatacg atacaaggct gttagagaga
      181 taattggaat taatttgact gtaaacacaa agatattagt acaaaatacg tgacgtagaa
      241 agtaataatt tcttgggtag tttgcagttt taaaattatg ttttaaaatg gactatcata
      301 tgcttaccgt aacttgaaag tatttcgatt tcttggcttt atatatcttg tggaaaggac
      361 gaaacaccgg tccgcaggta tgcacgcgtg aattctcgac ctcgagacaa atggcagtat
      421 tcatccacaa ttttaaaaga aaagggggga ttggggggta cagtgcaggg gaaagaatag
      481 tagacataat agcaacagac atacaaacta aagaattaca aaaacaaatt acaaaaattc
      541 aaaattttcg ggtttattac agggacagca gagatccact ttggccgcgg ctcgaggggg
      601 ttggggttgc gccttttcca aggcagccct gggtttgcgc agggacgcgg ctgctctggg
      661 cgtggttccg ggaaacgcag cggcgccgac cctgggtctc gcacattctt cacgtccgtt
      721 cgcagcgtca cccggatctt cgccgctacc cttgtgggcc ccccggcgac gcttcctgct
      781 ccgcccctaa gtcgggaagg ttccttgcgg ttcgcggcgt gccggacgtg acaaacggaa
      841 gccgcacgtc tcactagtac cctc
//
