>Addgene plasmid #24150 | pLKO.1 hygro | addgene partial sequence | sequence record 80952 | SV40pA-R 5'-GAAATTTGTGATGCTATTGC-3'
TTATAAGCTGCAATAAACAAGTTCCTCTCACTCTCTGATATTCATTTCTTTGCAAGTTATAAATACTGAA
TAATAAGATGACATGAACTACTACTGCTAGAGATTTTCCACACTGACTAAAAGGGTCTGAGGGATCTCTA
GTTACCAGAGTCACACAACAGACGGGCACACACTACTTGAAGCACTCAAGGCAAGCTTTATTGAGGCTTA
AGCAGTGGGTTCCCTAGTTAGCCAGAGAGCTCCCAGGCTCAGATCTGGTCTAACCAGAGAGACCCAGTAC
AAGCAAAAAGCAGATCTTGTCTTCGTTGGGAGTGAATTAGCCCTTCCAGTCCCCCCTTTTCTTTTAAAAA
GTGGCTAAGATCTACAGCTGCCTTGTAAGTCATTGGTCTTAAAGGTACCGGGCCCCCCCTCGAGGTCGAC
GGTATCGATAGATCCCGGTCGGCATCTACTCTATTCCTTTGCCCTCGGACGAGTGCTGGGGCGTCGGTTT
CCACTATCGGCGAGTACTTCTACACAGCCATCGGTCCAGACGGCCGCGCTTCTGCGGGCGATTTGTGTAC
GCCCGACAGTCCCGGCTCCGGATCGGACGATTGCGTCGCATCGACCCTGCGCCCAAGCTGCATCATCGAA
ATTGCCGTCAACCAAGCTCTGATAGAGTTGGTCAAGACCAATGCGGAGCATATACGCCCGGAGCCGCGGC
GATCCTGCAAGCTCCGGATGCCTCCGCTCGAAGTAGCGCGTCTGCTGCTCCATACAAGCCAACCACGGCC
TCCAGAAGAAGATGTTGGCGACCTCGTATTGGGAATCCCCGAACATCGCCTCGCTCCAGTCAATGACCGC
TGTTATGCGGCCATTGTCCGTCAGGACATTGTTGGAGCCGAAATCCGCGTGCACGAGGTGCCGGACTTCG
GGGCAGTCCTCGGCCCAAAGCATCAGCTCATCGAGAGCCTGCGCGACGGACGCACTGACGGTGTCGTCCA
TCACAGTTTGCCAGTGATACACATGGGGATCAGCAATCGCGCATATGAAATCACGCCATGTAGTGTATTG
ACCGATTCCTTGCGGTCCGAATGGGCCGAACCCG
