>Addgene plasmid #24150 | pLKO.1 hygro | addgene partial sequence | sequence record 117024 | LKO1-5
TATCTTGTGGAAAGGACGAAACACCGGTCCGCAGGTATGCACGCGTGAATTCTCGACCTCGAGACAAATG
GCAGTATTCATCCACAATTTTAAAAGAAAAGGGGGGATTGGGGGGTACAGTGCAGGGGAAAGAATAGTAG
ACATAATAGCAACAGACATACAAACTAAAGAATTACAAAAACAAATTACAAAAATTCAAAATTTTCGGGT
TTATTACAGGGACAGCAGAGATCCACTTTGGCCGCGGCTCGAGGGGGTTGGGGTTGCGCCTTTTCCAAGG
CAGCCCTGGGTTTGCGCAGGGACGCGGCTGCTCTGGGCGTGGTTCCGGGAAACGCAGCGGCGCCGACCCT
GGGTCTCGCACATTCTTCACGTCCGTTCGCAGCGTCACCCGGATCTTCGCCGCTACCCTTGTGGGCCCCC
CGGCGACGCTTCCTGCTCCGCCCCTAAGTCGGGAAGGTTCCTTGCGGTTCGCGGCGTGCCGGACGTGACA
AACGGAAGCCGCACGTCTCACTAGTACCCTCGCAGACGGACAGCGCCAGGGAGCAATGGCAGCGCGCCGA
CCGCGATGGGCTGTGGCCAATAGCGGCTGCTCAGCAGGGCGCGCCGAGAGCAGCGGCCGGGAAGGGGCGG
TGCGGGAGGCGGGGTGTGGGGCGGTAGTGTGGGCCCTGTTCCTGCCCGCGCGGTGTTCCGCATTCTGCAA
GCCTCCGGAGCGCACGTCGGCAGTCGGCTCCCTCGTTGACCGAATCACCGACCTCTCTCCCCAGGGGGAT
CCACCGGATCAAGCTTGCCAGCTGGGGCGCCCTCTGGTAAGGTTGGGAAGCCCTGCAGATCTGATCCCGG
GGGGCAATGAGATATGAAAAAGCC
